>Addgene plasmid #119005 | pCAG-Rad18UBD | addgene full sequence | sequence record 233069 | Addgene NGS Result
ACAGGAAACAGCTATGACCATGAGGCGCGCCGGATTCGACATTGATTATTGACTAGTTATTAATAGTAAT
CAATTACGGGGTCATTAGTTCATAGCCCATATATGGAGTTCCGCGTTACATAACTTACGGTAAATGGCCC
GCCTGGCTGACCGCCCAACGACCCCCGCCCATTGACGTCAATAATGACGTATGTTCCCATAGTAACGCCA
ATAGGGACTTTCCATTGACGTCAATGGGTGGAGTATTTACGGTAAACTGCCCACTTGGCAGTACATCAAG
TGTATCATATGCCAAGTACGCCCCCTATTGACGTCAATGACGGTAAATGGCCCGCCTGGCATTATGCCCA
GTACATGACCTTATGGGACTTTCCTACTTGGCAGTACATCTACGTATTAGTCATCGCTATTACCATGGTC
GAGGTGAGCCCCACGTTCTGCTTCACTCTCCCCATCTCCCCCCCCTCCCCACCCCCAATTTTGTATTTAT
TTATTTTTTAATTATTTTGTGCAGCGATGGGGGCGGGGGGGGGGGGGGGGCGCGCGCCAGGCGGGGGGGG
GGGGGGGGGGGGGGGGGGGGGGGGGGGGGGGGGGGGGGCGGCGGCAGCCAATCAGAGCGGCGCGCTCCGA
AAGTTTCCTTTTATGGCGAGGCGGCGGCGGCGGCGGCCCTATAAAAAGCGAAGCGCGCGGCGGGCGGGAG
TCGCTGCGCGCTGCCTTCGCCCCGTGCCCCGCTCCGCCGCCGCCTCGCGCCGCCCGCCCCGGCTCTGACT
GACCGCGTTACTCCCACAGGTGAGCGGGCGGGACGGCCCTTCTCCTCCGGGCTGTAATTAGCGCTTGGTT
TAATGACGGCTTGTTTCTTTTCTGTGGCTGCGTGAAAGCCTTGAGGGGCTCCGGGAGGGCCCTTTGTGCG
GGGGGAGCGGCTCGGGGGGTGCGTGCGTGTGTGTGTGCGTGGGGAGCGCCGCGTGCGGCTCCGCGCTGCC
CGGCGGCTGTGAGCGCTGCGGGCGCGGCGCGGGGCTTTGTGCGCTCCGCAGTGTGCGCGAGGGGAGCGCG
GCCGGGGGCGGTGCCCCGCGGTGCGGGGGGGGCTGCGAGGGGAACAAAGGCTGCGTGCGGGGTGTGTGCG
TGGGGGGGTGAGCAGGGGGTGTGGGCGCGTCGGTCGGGCTGCAACCCCCCCTGCACCCCCCTCCCCGAGT
TGCTGAGCACGGCCCGGCTTCGGGTGCGGGGCTCCGTACGGGGCGTGGCGCGGGGCTCGCCGTGCCGGGC
GGGGGGTGGCGGCAGGTGGGGGTGCCGGGCGGGGCGGGGCCGCCTCGGGCCGGGGGGGGCTCGGGGGGGG
GGCGCGGCGGCCCCCGGAGCGCCGGCGGCTGTCGAGGCGCGGCGAGCCGCAGCCATTGCCTTTTATGGTA
ATCGTGCGAGAGGGCGCAGGGACTTCCTTTGTCCCAAATCTGTGCGGAGCCGAAATCTGGGAGGCGCCGC
CGCACCCCCTCTAGCGGGCGCGGGGCGAAGCGGTGCGGCGCCGGCAGGAAGGAAATGGGCGGGGAGGGCC
TTCGTGCGTCGCCGCGCCGCCGTCCCCTTCTCCCTCTCCAGCCTCGGGGCTGTCCGCGGGGGGACGGCTG
CCTTCGGGGGGGACGGGGCAGGGCGGGGTTCGGCTTCTGGCGTGTGACCGGCGGCTCTAGAGCCTCTGCT
AACCATGTTCATGCCTTCTTCTTTTTCCTACAGATCCTTAATTAATAATACGACTCACTATAGGGGCCAC
CATGGACTACAAGGATGACGACGATAAACCCTCGACATCCACTTTGAAACAAGTTACTAAAGTGGATTGT
CCTGTTTGCGGGGTTAACATTCCAGAAAGTAAGCATTTTGACAGCTGTTTATCACGCGAAGAGAAGAAGG
AAAGCCTCAGAAGTTCTGTTCACAAAAGGTAGACGCGTAAATGATTGCAGATCCACTAGTTCTAGAGCTC
GCTGATCAGCCTCGACTGTGCCTTCTAGTTGCCAGCCATCTGTTGTTTGCCCCTCCCCCGTGCCTTCCTT
GACCCTGGAAGGTGCCACTCCCACTGTCCTTTCCTAATAAAATGAGGAAATTGCATCGCATTGTCTGAGT
AGGTGTCATTCTATTCTGGGGGGTGGGGTGGGGCAGGACAGCAAGGGGGAGGATTGGGAAGACAATAGCA
GGCATGCTGGGGATGCGGTGGGCTCTATGGCTTCTGAGGCGGAAAGAACCAGCTGGGGCTCGAGATCCAC
TAGTTCTAGCCTCGAGGCTAGAGCGGCCCCGGTGCCTAGAGAAGGTGGCGCGGGGTAAACTGGGAAAGTG
ATGTCGTGTACTGGCTCCGCCTTTTTCCCGAGGGTGGGGGAGAACCGTATATAAGTGCAGTAGTCGCCGT
GAACGTTCTTTTTCGCAACGGGTTTGCCGCCAGAACACAGGTAAGTGCCGTGTGTGGTTCCCGCGGGCCT
GGCCTCTTTACGGGTTATGGCCCTTGCGTGCCTTGAATTACTTCCACCTGGCTGCAGTACGTGATTCTTG
ATCCCGAGCTTCGGGTTGGAAGTGGGTGGGAGAGTTCGAGGCCTTGCGCTTAAGGAGCCCCTTCGCCTCG
TGCTTGAGTTGAGGCCTGGCCTGGGCGCTGGGGCCGCCGCGTGCGAATCTGGTGGCACCTTCGCGCCTGT
CTCGCTGCTTTCGATAAGTCTCTAGCCATTTAAAATTTTTGATGACCTGCTGCGACGCTTTTTTTCTGGC
AAGATAGTCTTGTAAATGCGGGCCAAGATCTGCACACTGGTATTTCGGTTTTTGGGGCCGCGGGCGGCGA
CGGGGCCCGTGCGTCCCAGCGCACATGTTCGGCGAGGCGGGGCCTGCGAGCGCGGCCACCGAGAATCGGA
CGGGGGTAGTCTCAAGCTGGCCGGCCTGCTCTGGTGCCTGGCCTCGCGCCGCCGTGTATCGCCCCGCCCT
GGGCGGCAAGGCTGGCCCGGTCGGCACCAGTTGCGTGAGCGGAAAGATGGCCGCTTCCCGGCCCTGCTGC
AGGGAGCTCAAAATGGAGGACGCGGCGCTCGGGAGAGCGGGCGGGTGAGTCACCCACACAAAGGAAAAGG
GCCTTTCCGTCCTCAGCCGTCGCTTCATGTGACTCCACGGAGTACCGGGCGCCGTCCAGGCACCTCGATT
AGTTCTCGAGCTTTTGGAGTACGTCGTCTTTAGGTTGGGGGGAGGGGTTTTATGCGATGGAGTTTCCCCA
CACTGAGTGGGTGGAGACTGAAGTTAGGCCAGCTTGGCACTTGATGTAATTCTCCTTGGAATTTGCCCTT
TTTGAGTTTGGATCTTGGTTCATTCTCAAGCCTCAGACAGTGGTTCAAAGTTTTTTTCTTCCATTTCAGG
TGTCGTGAGCGATCGCATCGACAGTGTTTAAACGCCACCATGGTGAGCAAGGGCGAGGAGCTGTTCACCG
GGGTGGTGCCCATCCTGGTCGAGCTGGACGGCGACGTAAACGGCCACAAGTTCAGCGTGAGCGGCGAGGG
CGAGGGCGATGCCACCTACGGCAAGCTGACCCTGAAGTTCATCTGCACCACCGGCAAGCTGCCCGTGCCC
TGGCCCACCCTCGTGACCACCCTGAGCCACGGCGTGCAGTGCTTCGCCCGCTACCCCGACCACATGAAGC
AGCACGACTTCTTCAAGTCCGCCATGCCCGAAGGCTACGTCCAGGAGCGCACCATCTTCTTCAAGGACGA
CGGCACCTACAAGACCCGCGCCGAGGTGAAGTTCGAGGGCGACACCCTGGTGAACCGCATCGAGCTGAAG
GGCGTCGACTTCAAGGAGGACGGCAACATCCTGGGGCACAAGCTGGAGTACAACTACAACAGCCACAACA
TCTATATCATGGCCGACAAGCAGAAGAACGGCATCAAGGTGAACTTCAAGATCCGCCACAACGTGGAGGA
CGGCAGCGTGCAGCTCGCCGACCACTACCAGCAGAACACCCCCATCGGCGACGGCCCCGTGCTGCTGCCC
GACAGCCACTACCTGAGCACCCAGTCCGTGCTGAGCAAAGACCCCAACGAGAAGCGCGATCACATGGTCC
TGCTGGAGTTCCGCACCGCCGCCGGGATCACTCTCGGCATGGACGAGCTGTACAAGTGAGAATTCCTAGA
GCTCGCTGATCAGCCTCGACTGTGCCTTCTAGTTGCCAGCCATCTGTTGTTTGCCCCTCCCCCGTGCCTT
CCTTGACCCTGGAAGGTGCCACTCCCACTGTCCTTTCCTAATAAAATGAGGAAATTGCATCGCATTGTCT
GAGTAGGTGTCATTCTATTCTGGGGGGTGGGGTGGGGCAGGACAGCAAGGGGGAGGATTGGGAAGAGAAT
AGCAGGCATGCGTTTAAACATTAGTCGACAGGGCCGCCACTGGCCGTCGTTTTACAACGTCGTGACTGGG
AAAACCCTGGCGTTACCCAACTTAATCGCCTTGCAGCACATCCCCCTTTCGCCAGCTGGCGTAATAGCGA
AGAGGCCCGCACCGATCGCCCTTCCCAACAGTTGCGCAGCCTGAATGGCGAATGGAAATTGTAAGCGTTA
ATATTTTGTTAAAATTCGCGTTAAATTTTTGTTAAATCAGCTCATTTTTTAACCAATAGGCCGAAATCGG
CAAAATCCCTTATAAATCAAAAGAATAGACCGAGATAGGGT
[37 nt withheld, positions 4662-4698]
AAAGAACGTGGACTCCAACGTCAAAGG
[49 nt withheld, positions 4726-4774]
T
[91 nt withheld, positions 4776-4866]
G
[124 nt withheld, positions 4868-4991]
CAGGTGGCACTTTTCGGGGAAATGTGCGCGGAACCCCTATTTGTTTATTTTTCTAAATACATTCAAATAT
GTATCCGCTCATGAGACAATAACCCTGATAAATGCTTCAATAATATTGAAAAAGGAAGAGTATGAGTATT
CAACATTTCCGTGTCGCCCTTATTCCCTTTTTTGCGGCATTTTGCCTTCCTGTTTTTGCTCACCCAGAAA
CGCTGGTGAAAGTAAAAGATGCTGAAGATCAGTTGGGTGCACGAGTGGGTTACATCGAACTGGATCTCAA
CAGCGGTAAGATCCTTGAGAGTTTTCGCCCCGAAGAACGTTTTCCAATGATGAGCACTTTTAAAGTTCTG
CTATGTGGCGCGGTATTATCCCGTATTGACGCCGGGCAAGAGCAACTCGGTCGCCGCATACACTATTCTC
AGAATGACTTGGTTGAGTACTCACCAGTCACAGAAAAGCATCTTACGGATGGCATGACAGTAAGAGAATT
ATGCAGTGCTGCCATAACCATGAGTGATAACACTGCGGCCAACTTACTTCTGACAACGATCGGAGGACCG
AAGGAGCTAACCGCTTTTTTGCACAACATGGGGGATCATGTAACTCGCCTTGATCGTTGGGAACCGGAGC
TGAATGAAGCCATACCAAACGACGAGCGTGACACCACGATGCCTGTAGCAATGGCAACAACGTTGCGCAA
ACTATTAACTGGCGAACTACTTACTCTAGCTTCCCGGCAACAATTAATAGACTGGATGGAGGCGGATAAA
GTTGCAGGACCACTTCTGCGCTCGGCCCTTCCGGCTGGCTGGTTTATTGCTGATAAATCTGGAGCCGGTG
AGCGTGGGTCTCGCGGTATCATTGCAGCACTGGGGCCAGATGGTAAGCCCTCCCGTATCGTAGTTATCTA
CACGACGGGGAGTCAGGCAACTATGGATGAACGAAATAGACAGATCGCTGAGATAGGTGCCTCACTGATT
AAGCATTGGTAACTGTCAGACCAAGTTTACTCATATATACTTTAGATTGATTTAAAACTTCATTTTTAAT
TTAAAAGGATCTAGGTGAAGATCCTTTTTGATAATCTCATGACCAAAATCCCTTAACGTGAGTTTTCGTT
CCACTGAGCGTCAGACCCCGTAGAAAAGATCAAAGGATCTTCTTGAGATCCTTTTTTTCTGCGCGTAATC
TGCTGCTTGCAAACAAAAAAACCACCGCTACCAGCGGTGGTTTGTTTGCCGGATCAAGAGCTACCAACTC
TTTTTCCGAAGGTAACTGGCTTCAGCAGAGCGCAGATACCAAATACTGTTCTTCTAGTGTAGCCGTAGTT
AGGCCACCACTTCAAGAACTCTGTAGCACCGCCTACATACCTCGCTCTGCTAATCCTGTTACCAGTGGCT
GCTGCCAGTGGCGATAAGTCGTGTCTTACCGGGTTGGACTCAAGACGATAGTTACCGGATAAGGCGCAGC
GGTCGGGCTGAACGGGGGGTTCGTGCACACAGCCCAGCTTGGAGCGAACGACCTACACCGAACTGAGATA
CCTACAGCGTGAGCTATGAGAAAGCGCCACGCTTCCCGAAGGGAGAAAGGCGGACAGGTATCCGGTAAGC
GGCAGGGTCGGAACAGGAGAGCGCACGAGGGAGCTTCCAGGGGGAAACGCCTGGTATCTTTATAGTCCTG
TCGGGTTTCGCCACCTCTGACTTGAGCGTCGATTTTTGTGATGCTCGTCAGGGGGGCGGAGCCTATGGAA
AAACGCCAGCAACGCGGCCTTTTTACGGTTCCTGGCCTTTTGCTGGCCTTTTGCTCACATGTTCTTTCCT
GCGTTATCCCCTGATTCTGTGGATAACCGTATTACCGCCTTTGAGTGAGCTGATACCGCTCGCCGCAGCC
GAACGACCGAGCGCAGCGAGTCAGTGAGCGAGGAAGCGGAAGAGCGCCCAATACGCAAACCGCCTCTCCC
CGCGCGTTGGCCGATTCATTAATGCAGCTGGCACGACAGGTTTCCCGACTGGAAAGCGGGCAGTGAGCGC
AACGCAATTAATGTGAGTTAGCTCACTCATTAGGCACCCCAGGCTTTACACTTTATGCTTCCGGCTCGTA
TGTTGTGTGGAATTGTGAGCGGATAACAATTTCAC
Features (pLannotate 1.2.2; 22 found; start..end, strand, type, name):
     38..417     +  enhancer       CMV enhancer: human cytomegalovirus immediate early enhancer
    419..696     +  promoter       chicken β-actin promoter: No description available
    697..1713    +  intron         chimeric intron: chimera between introns from chicken β-actin and rabbit β-globin
   1726..1744    +  promoter       T7 promoter: promoter for bacteriophage T7 RNA polymerase
   1758..1777    +  CDS            3xFLAG (fragment): three tandem FLAG® epitope tags
   1779..1919    +  CDS            RAD18 (fragment): RAD18_HUMAN - Also known as RNF73. Experimental evidence at protein level: Swiss-Prot protein existence level 1. E3 ubiquitin-protein ligase involved in postreplication repair of UV-damaged DNA. Postreplication repair functions in gap- filling of a daughter strand on replication of damaged DNA. Associates to the E2 ubiquitin conjugating enzyme UBE2B to form the UBE2B-RAD18 ubiquitin ligase complex involved in mono-ubiquitination of DNA- associated PCNA on 'Lys-164'. Has ssDNA binding activity. From Homo sapiens (Human).
   1940..1958    -  misc_feature   MCS (fragment): pBluescript multiple cloning site
   1976..2200    +  polyA_signal   bGH poly(A) signal: bovine growth hormone polyadenylation signal
   2204..2225    +  promoter       SV40 promoter (fragment): SV40 enhancer and early promoter
   2271..2420    +  promoter       EF-1α core promoter (fragment): core promoter for human elongation factor EF-1α
   2421..3359    +  intron         EF-1α intron A: intron upstream of the start codon of human EF-1α
   3400..4117    +  CDS            EBFP2 (fragment): enhanced blue variant of GFP (Ai et al., 2007) mammalian codon-optimized
   4150..4261    +  polyA_signal   bGH poly(A) signal: bovine growth hormone polyadenylation signal
   4378..4532    +  CDS            lacZα (fragment): LacZα fragment of β-galactosidase; lacZ fragment
   4563..4991    -  rep_origin     f1 ori (sequence partly withheld): f1 bacteriophage origin of replication; arrow indicates direction of (+) strand synthesis
   5018..5122    +  promoter       AmpR promoter: bla
   5123..5983    +  CDS            AmpR: β-lactamase; bla; confers resistance to ampicillin, carbenicillin, and related antibiotics
   6154..6742    +  rep_origin     ori: high-copy-number ColE1/pMB1/pBR322/pUC origin of replication
   6925..7017    +  CDS            lacI (fragment): lac repressor; lacI; The lac repressor binds to the lac operator to inhibit transcription in E. coli. This inhibition can be relieved by adding lactose or isopropyl-β-D-thiogalactopyranoside (IPTG).
   7030..7051    +  protein_bind   CAP binding site: CAP binding activates transcription in the presence of cAMP. E. coli catabolite activator protein
   7066..7096    +  promoter       lac promoter: promoter for the E. coli lac operon
   7104..7120    +  protein_bind   lac operator: The lac repressor binds to the lac operator to inhibit transcription in E. coli. This inhibition can be relieved by adding lactose or isopropyl-β-D-thiogalactopyranoside (IPTG). lac repressor encoded by lacI
