[The description below was written by a language model from this plasmid's Addgene catalogue record and pLannotate feature annotations shown in this document.]
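Description:
pCAG-Rad18UBD is a mammalian expression plasmid of about 7.1 kb built on a Bluescript backbone. It is propagated in E. coli as a high-copy plasmid through its ColE1/pUC-type origin and selected with ampicillin via the β-lactamase gene. Backbone remnants include an f1 phage origin, lacZα and lacI fragments, and the lac promoter/operator region, none of which matter for use in mammalian cells.

The plasmid carries two independent expression cassettes. In the first, the CAG promoter (CMV immediate-early enhancer, chicken β-actin promoter and a chimeric β-actin/β-globin intron) drives a short fragment of human RAD18, annotated at roughly 140 bp, which matches the ubiquitin-binding domain named in the record rather than the full-length E3 ligase. A short sequence matching part of a FLAG epitope lies immediately upstream, suggesting an N-terminal FLAG-type tag, although the annotation detects only a fragment. A T7 promoter sits between the intron and the coding region, and a bovine growth hormone polyadenylation signal terminates the cassette. The insert was cloned between PacI and MluI sites, both retained. In the second cassette, an EF-1α core promoter with its intron A drives a blue fluorescent protein annotated as EBFP2, followed by a second bGH poly(A) signal. This reporter lets transfected cells be identified or sorted independently of the RAD18 fragment.

The associated publication concerns enhancing precise CRISPR-Cas9 gene editing by targeting histone H2A-K15 ubiquitination. The construct is therefore presumably used to overexpress the ubiquitin-binding domain in cultured cells during such experiments, though the record gives no mechanistic detail.
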