Addgene plasmid #119005: pCAG-Rad18UBD
Purpose: Mammalian expression of the human Rad18 Ubiquitin binding domain and BFP
Depositing lab: Ralf Kuehn. Depositing organization: Max-Delbrueck-Centrum fuer Molekulare Medizin (MDC). Publication: Enhancement of CRISPR-Cas9 induced precise gene editing by targeting histone H2A-K15 ubiquitination. Bashir S, Dang T, Rossius J, Wolf J, Kuhn R. BMC Biotechnol. 2020 Oct 23;20(1):57. doi: 10.1186/s12896-020-00650-x. PubMed 33097066.
Backbone
  Vector backbone: Bluescript
  Backbone size w/o insert (bp): 2961
  Total vector size (bp): 7131
  Vector type: Mammalian Expression
Growth in bacteria
  Bacterial resistance: Ampicillin, 100 μg/mL
  Growth temperature: 37°C
  Growth strain: DH5alpha
  Copy number: High Copy
Gene/Insert
  Gene/Insert name: Rad18
  Species: H. sapiens (human)
  Promoter: CAG
  Cloning method: Restriction Enzyme; 5′ cloning site Paci (not destroyed); 3′ cloning site MluI (not destroyed)
  Sequencing primers: 5′ M13 reverse; 3′ M13 forward
Terms and licenses: Academic/Nonprofit Terms; Industry Terms: Not Available to Industry
How to cite: pCAG-Rad18UBD was a gift from Ralf Kuehn (Addgene plasmid # 119005 ; http://n2t.net/addgene:119005 ; RRID:Addgene_119005)
